>Addgene plasmid #121034 | T15m | addgene full sequence | sequence record 245426 | Addgene NGS Result
TAAAAATAGGCGTATCACGAGGCAGAATTTCAGATAAAAAAAATCCTTAGCTTTCGCTAAGGATGATTTC
TGGAATTCGCGGCCGCTTCTAGAGACTAGTGGGTCTCAAGGTCCAATTATTGAACACCCTTCGGGGTGTT
TTTTTGTTTCTGGTCTGCCGCTTAGAGACCTACTAGTAGCGGCCGCTGCAGGCTTCCTCGCTCACTGACT
CGCTGCGCTCGGTCGTTCGGCTGCGGCGAGCGGTATCAGCTCACTCAAAGGCGGTAATACGGTTATCCAC
AGAATCAGGGGATAACGCAGGAAAGAACATGTGAGCAAAAGGCCAGCAAAAGGCCAGGAACCGTAAAAAG
GCCGCGTTGCTGGCGTTTTTCCACAGGCTCCGCCCCCCTGACGAGCATCACAAAAATCGACGCTCAAGTC
AGAGGTGGCGAAACCCGACAGGACTATAAAGATACCAGGCGTTTCCCCCTGGAAGCTCCCTCGTGCGCTC
TCCTGTTCCGACCCTGCCGCTTACCGGATACCTGTCCGCCTTTCTCCCTTCGGGAAGCGTGGCGCTTTCT
CATAGCTCACGCTGTAGGTATCTCAGTTCGGTGTAGGTCGTTCGCTCCAAGCTGGGCTGTGTGCACGAAC
CCCCCGTTCAGCCCGACCGCTGCGCCTTATCCGGTAACTATCGTCTTGAGTCCAACCCGGTAAGACACGA
CTTATCGCCACTGGCAGCAGCCACTGGTAACAGGATTAGCAGAGCGAGGTATGTAGGCGGTGCTACAGAG
TTCTTGAAGTGGTGGCCTAACTACGGCTACACTAGAAGAACAGTATTTGGTATCTGCGCTCTGCTGAAGC
CAGTTACCTTCGGAAAAAGAGTTGGTAGCTCTTGATCCGGCAAACAAACCACCGCTGGTAGCGGTGGTTT
TTTTGTTTGCAAGCAGCAGATTACGCGCAGAAAAAAAGGATCTCAAGAAGATCCTTTGATCTTTTCTACG
GGGTCTGACGCTCAGTGGAACGAAAACTCACGTTAAGGGATTTTGGTCATGAGATTATCAAAAAGGATCT
TCACCTAGATCCTTTTAAATTAAAAATGAAGTTTTAAATCAATCTAAAGTATATATGAGTAAACTTGGTC
TGACAGTTACCAATGCTTAATCAGTGAGGCACCTATCTCAGCGATCTGTCTATTTCGTTCATCCATAGTT
GCCTGACTCCCCGTCGTGTAGATAACTACGATACGGGAGGGCTTACCATCTGGCCCCAGTGCTGCAATGA
TACCGCGCGACCCACGCTCACCGGCTCCAGATTTATCAGCAATAAACCAGCCAGCCGGAAGGGCCGAGCG
CAGAAGTGGTCCTGCAACTTTATCCGCCTCCATCCAGTCTATTAATTGTTGCCGGGAAGCTAGAGTAAGT
AGTTCGCCAGTTAATAGTTTGCGCAACGTTGTTGCCATTGCTACAGGCATCGTGGTGTCACGCTCGTCGT
TTGGTATGGCTTCATTCAGCTCCGGTTCCCAACGATCAAGGCGAGTTACATGATCCCCCATGTTGTGCAA
AAAAGCGGTTAGCTCCTTCGGTCCTCCGATCGTTGTCAGAAGTAAGTTGGCCGCAGTGTTATCACTCATG
GTTATGGCAGCACTGCATAATTCTCTTACTGTCATGCCATCCGTAAGATGCTTTTCTGTGACTGGTGAGT
ACTCAACCAAGTCATTCTGAGAATAGTGTATGCGGCGACCGAGTTGCTCTTGCCCGGCGTCAATACGGGA
TAATACCGCGCCACATAGCAGAACTTTAAAAGTGCTCATCATTGGAAAACGTTCTTCGGGGCGAAAACTC
TCAAGGATCTTACCGCTGTTGAGATCCAGTTCGATGTAACCCACTCGTGCACCCAACTGATCTTCAGCAT
CTTTTACTTTCACCAGCGTTTCTGGGTGAGCAAAAACAGGAAGGCAAAATGCCGCAAAAAAGGGAATAAG
GGCGACACGGAAATGTTGAATACTCATACTCTTCCTTTTTCAATATTATTGAAGCATTTATCAGGGTTAT
TGTCTCATGAGCGGATACATATTTGAATGTATTTAGAAAAATAAACAAATAGGGGTTCCGCGCACATTTC
CCCGAAAAGTGCCACCTGACGTCTAAGAAACCATTATTATCATGACATTAACCTA
Features (pLannotate 1.2.2; 6 found; start..end, strand, type, name):
     27..70      -  terminator     bacterial terminator: putative bacterial transcription terminator
     73..94      +  misc_feature   BioBrick prefix: BioBrick prefix for parts that do not start with "ATG"
    171..191     +  misc_feature   BioBrick suffix: universal suffix for all parts
    368..956     -  rep_origin     ori: high-copy-number ColE1/pMB1/pBR322/pUC origin of replication
   1127..1987    -  CDS            AmpR: β-lactamase; bla; confers resistance to ampicillin, carbenicillin, and related antibiotics
   1988..2092    -  promoter       AmpR promoter: bla
