[The description below was written by a language model from this plasmid's Addgene catalogue record and pLannotate feature annotations shown in this document.]
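Description:
T15m is a small synthetic-biology part plasmid of about 2.2 kb, built on the DVA backbone and intended as a "DE" position part for MoClo Golden Gate assembly. It is propagated in E. coli as a high-copy plasmid through a ColE1/pMB1/pUC-type origin of replication. Selection is with ampicillin, conferred by a β-lactamase (AmpR) gene driven by its native bla promoter. Apart from these maintenance elements, the feature table shows a putative bacterial transcription terminator in the backbone just upstream of the cloning region. It also shows BioBrick prefix and suffix sequences that flank the site where the part sits.

The payload is a 55 bp modified version of L3S3P11, a synthetic transcription terminator described in the record as having 173x strength. The sequence was altered to remove an internal BsaI recognition site. This matters because Golden Gate assembly relies on type IIS enzymes such as BsaI to release parts with defined overhangs, so an internal site would cut the part during assembly. The automated annotation does not label the terminator insert itself, but the roughly 75 bp interval between the BioBrick prefix and suffix is consistent with where a part of this size and its flanking assembly sites would sit. The insert was introduced into the backbone by Gibson cloning.

The plasmid carries no promoter or coding sequence as cargo. Its use is as a library component that supplies a strong terminator in the D-to-E slot when promoter, ribosome binding site, coding sequence and terminator parts are combined into bacterial transcription units in modular one-pot assemblies.
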