Addgene plasmid #121034: T15m
Purpose: MoClo golden gate assembly DE part for L3S3P11 (173x-strength synthetic terminator, modified to remove BsaI cut site; see DOI: 10.1038/nmeth.2515).
Depositing lab: Richard Murray. Depositing organization: California Institute of Technology.
Backbone
  Vector backbone: DVA
  Backbone size w/o insert (bp): 2100
  Vector type: Synthetic Biology
Growth in bacteria
  Bacterial resistance: Ampicillin, 100 μg/mL
  Growth temperature: 37°C
  Growth strain: JM109
  Copy number: High Copy
Gene/Insert
  Gene/Insert name: modified L3S3P11 (synthetic Voigt terminator)
  Species: Synthetic
  Insert size (bp): 55
  Cloning method: Gibson Cloning
  Sequencing primers: 5′ AAATAGGCGTATCACGAGGCA; 3′ TTACCGCCTTTGAGTGAGCTG
Terms and licenses: Academic/Nonprofit Terms; Industry Terms: Not Available to Industry
Depositor comments: Please see Supplemental Documents for annotated Genbank file.
How to cite: T15m was a gift from Richard Murray (Addgene plasmid # 121034 ; http://n2t.net/addgene:121034 ; RRID:Addgene_121034)
