>Addgene plasmid #121034 | T15m | depositor partial sequence | sequence record 230122 | insert sequence
AGGTCCAATTATTGAACACCCTTCGGGGTGTTTTTTTGTTTCTGGTCTGCCGCTT
